Addgene plasmid #123069: pDONR223 LC3A WT
Purpose: Gateway entry clone encoding human MAP1LC3A wild-type
Depositing lab: Robin Ketteler. Depositing organization: University College London. Publication: Redundancy of human ATG4 protease isoforms in autophagy and LC3/GABARAP processing revealed in cells. Agrotis A, Pengo N, Burden JJ, Ketteler R. Autophagy. 2019 Jan 21. doi: 10.1080/15548627.2019.1569925. PubMed 30661429.
Backbone
  Vector backbone: pDONR223
  Backbone size w/o insert (bp): 2793
  Vector type: Gateway Entry Vector / Entry clone
Growth in bacteria
  Bacterial resistance: Spectinomycin, 50 μg/mL
  Growth temperature: 37°C
  Growth strain: DH5alpha
  Copy number: High Copy
Gene/Insert
  Gene/Insert name: Microtubule-associated proteins 1A/1B light chain 3A
  Species: H. sapiens (human)
  GenBank ID: NM_032514.3
  Entrez Gene: MAP1LC3A (a.k.a. ATG8E, LC3, LC3A, MAP1ALC3, MAP1BLC3)
  Cloning method: Gateway Cloning
  Sequencing primers: 5′ M13 F; 3′ M13 R
Terms and licenses: Academic/Nonprofit Terms; Industry Terms: Not Available to Industry
How to cite: pDONR223 LC3A WT was a gift from Robin Ketteler (Addgene plasmid # 123069 ; http://n2t.net/addgene:123069 ; RRID:Addgene_123069)
