[The description below was written by a language model from this plasmid's Addgene catalogue record and pLannotate feature annotations shown in this document.]
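Description:
pDONR223 LC3A WT is a Gateway entry clone carrying the wild-type human MAP1LC3A coding sequence (microtubule-associated proteins 1A/1B light chain 3A, also known as LC3A or ATG8E) in the pDONR223 backbone. It is a small bacterial plasmid of about 3.2 kb, maintained in E. coli at high copy through a ColE1/pUC-type origin and selected with spectinomycin through the aadA aminoglycoside adenylyltransferase gene (SmR). A fragment annotated as the class 1 integron Pc promoter lies upstream of this marker. The short annotations for RSF ori, lacI, lacZα and GmR are partial matches only, not functional elements.

The LC3A open reading frame of roughly 360 bp sits between attL1 and attL2 recombination sites, the arrangement produced when an insert is recombined into a donor vector. These sites allow the ORF to be moved directionally into any attR-containing destination vector by an LR Clonase reaction. The destination vector then supplies the promoter, tags and selection needed in the chosen host. rrnB T1 and T2 terminators upstream of attL1 shield the insert from read-through transcription in bacteria. A T7 promoter lies just outside attL2, oriented toward the insert, and the M13 priming sites of the backbone flank the cassette for sequence verification. The entry clone has no eukaryotic promoter and no annotated tags, so it is a shuttle template rather than an expression construct.

LC3A is an Atg8 family member found on autophagosomes. The plasmid was deposited with a study of redundancy among human ATG4 protease isoforms in autophagy and LC3/GABARAP processing, and it serves as the wild-type source for building LC3A expression constructs.
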