Features (pLannotate 1.2.2; 13 found; start..end, strand, type, name):
      1..121     +  rep_origin     RSF ori (fragment): Plasmids containing the RSF 1030 origin of replication can be propagated in E. coli cells that contain additional plasmids with compatible origins.
    123..215     +  CDS            lacI (fragment): lac repressor; lacI; The lac repressor binds to the lac operator to inhibit transcription in E. coli. This inhibition can be relieved by adding lactose or isopropyl-β-D-thiogalactopyranoside (IPTG).
    270..297     -  terminator     rrnB T2 terminator: transcription terminator T2 from the E. coli rrnB gene
    429..472     +  terminator     rrnB T1 terminator: Escherichia coli rrnB; transcription terminator T1 from the E. coli rrnB gene
    519..555     -  CDS            lacZα (fragment): LacZα fragment of β-galactosidase; lacZ fragment
    571..670     +  protein_bind   attL1: mutant version of attL; recombination site for the Gateway® LR reaction LR Clonase™
    673..1035    +  CDS            LC3A: human LC3 protein; MAP1LC3A; Atg8 family member found on autophagosomes
   1040..1139    -  protein_bind   attL2: mutant version of attL; recombination site for the Gateway® LR reaction LR Clonase™
   1157..1175    -  promoter       T7 promoter: promoter for bacteriophage T7 RNA polymerase
   1365..1388    +  promoter       Pc promoter (fragment): intI1 (promoter lies within the coding sequence); class 1 integron promoter
   1564..1620    +  CDS            GmR (fragment): gentamycin acetyltransferase; aacC1; confers resistance to gentamycin
   1627..2418    +  CDS            SmR: aminoglycoside adenylyltransferase (Murphy, 1985); aadA; confers resistance to spectinomycin and streptomycin
   2511..3099    +  rep_origin     ori: high-copy-number ColE1/pMB1/pBR322/pUC origin of replication
>Addgene plasmid #123069 | pDONR223 LC3A WT | addgene full sequence | sequence record 244432 | Addgene NGS Result
TTCTTTCCTGCGTTATCCCCTGATTCTGTGGATAACCGTATTACCGCCTTTGAGTGAGCTGATACCGCTC
GCCGCAGCCGAACGACCGAGCGCAGCGAGTCAGTGAGCGAGGAAGCGGAAGAGCGCCCAATACGCAAACC
GCCTCTCCCCGCGCGTTGGCCGATTCATTAATGCAGCTGGCACGACAGGTTTCCCGACTGGAAAGCGGGC
AGTGAGCGCAACGCAATTAATACGCGTACCGCTAGCCAGGAAGAGTTTGTAGAAACGCAAAAAGGCCATC
CGTCAGGATGGCCTTCTGCTTAGTTTGATGCCTGGCAGTTTATGGCGGGCGTCCTGCCCGCCACCCTCCG
GGCCGTTGCTTCACAACGTTCAAATCCGCTCCCGGCGGATTTGTCCTACTCAGGAGAGCGTTCACCGACA
AACAACAGATAAAACGAAAGGCCCAGTCTTCCGACTGAGCCTTTCGTTTTATTTGATGCCTGGCAGTTCC
CTACTCTCGCGTTAACGCTAGCATGGATGTTTTCCCAGTCACGACGTTGTAAAACGACGGCCAGTCTTAA
GCTCGGGCCCCAAATAATGATTTTATTTTGACTGATAGTGACCTGTTCGTTGCAACAAATTGATGAGCAA
TGCTTTTTTATAATGCCAACTTTGTACAAAAAAGCAGGCTTAATGCCCTCAGACCGGCCTTTCAAGCAGC
GGCGGAGCTTCGCCGACCGCTGTAAGGAGGTACAGCAGATCCGCGACCAGCACCCCAGCAAAATCCCGGT
GATCATCGAGCGCTACAAGGGTGAGAAGCAGCTGCCCGTCCTGGACAAGACCAAGTTTTTGGTCCCGGAC
CATGTCAACATGAGCGAGTTGGTCAAGATCATCCGGCGCCGCCTGCAGCTGAACCCCACGCAGGCCTTCT
TCCTGCTGGTGAACCAGCACAGCATGGTGAGTGTGTCCACGCCCATCGCGGACATCTACGAGCAGGAGAA
AGACGAGGACGGCTTCCTCTATATGGTCTACGCCTCCCAGGAAACCTTCGGCTTCTAATACCCAGCTTTC
TTGTACAAAGTTGGCATTATAAGAAAGCATTGCTTATCAATTTGTTGCAACGAACAGGTCACTATCAGTC
AAAATAAAATCATTATTTGCCATCCAGCTGATATCCCCTATAGTGAGTCGTATTACATGGTCATAGCTGT
TTCCTGGCAGCTCTGGCCCGTGTCTCAAAATCTCTGATGTTACATTGCACAAGATAAAAATATATCATCA
TGCCTCCTCTAGACCAGCCAGGACAGAAATGCCTCGACTTCGCTGCTACCCAAGGTTGCCGGGTGACGCA
CACCGTGGAAACGGATGAAGGCACGAACCCAGTGGACATAAGCCTGTTCGGTTCGTAAGCTGTAATGCAA
GTAGCGTATGCGCTCACGCAACTGGTCCAGAACCTTGACCGAACGCAGCGGTGGTAACGGCGCAGTGGCG
GTTTTCATGGCTTGTTATGACTGTTTTTTTGGGGTACAGTCTATGCCTCGGGCATCCAAGCAGCAAGCGC
GTTACGCCGTGGGTCGATGTTTGATGTTATGGAGCAGCAACGATGTTACGCAGCAGGGCAGTCGCCCTAA
AACAAAGTTAAACATTATGAGGGAAGCGGTGATCGCCGAAGTATCGACTCAACTATCAGAGGTAGTTGGC
GTCATCGAGCGCCATCTCGAACCGACGTTGCTGGCCGTACATTTGTACGGCTCCGCAGTGGATGGCGGCC
TGAAGCCACACAGTGATATTGATTTGCTGGTTACGGTGACCGTAAGGCTTGATGAAACAACGCGGCGAGC
TTTGATCAACGACCTTTTGGAAACTTCGGCTTCCCCTGGAGAGAGCGAGATTCTCCGCGCTGTAGAAGTC
ACCATTGTTGTGCACGACGACATCATTCCGTGGCGTTATCCAGCTAAGCGCGAACTGCAATTTGGAGAAT
GGCAGCGCAATGACATTCTTGCAGGTATCTTCGAGCCAGCCACGATCGACATTGATCTGGCTATCTTGCT
GACAAAAGCAAGAGAACATAGCGTTGCCTTGGTAGGTCCAGCGGCGGAGGAACTCTTTGATCCGGTTCCT
GAACAGGATCTATTTGAGGCGCTAAATGAAACCTTAACGCTATGGAACTCGCCGCCCGACTGGGCTGGCG
ATGAGCGAAATGTAGTGCTTACGTTGTCCCGCATTTGGTACAGCGCAGTAACCGGCAAAATCGCGCCGAA
GGATGTCGCTGCCGACTGGGCAATGGAGCGCCTGCCGGCCCAGTATCAGCCCGTCATACTTGAAGCTAGA
CAGGCTTATCTTGGACAAGAAGAAGATCGCTTGGCCTCGCGCGCAGATCAGTTGGAAGAATTTGTCCACT
ACGTGAAAGGCGAGATCACCAAGGTAGTCGGCAAATAACCCTCGAGCCACCCATGACCAAAATCCCTTAA
CGTGAGTTACGCGTCGTTCCACTGAGCGTCAGACCCCGTAGAAAAGATCAAAGGATCTTCTTGAGATCCT
TTTTTTCTGCGCGTAATCTGCTGCTTGCAAACAAAAAAACCACCGCTACCAGCGGTGGTTTGTTTGCCGG
ATCAAGAGCTACCAACTCTTTTTCCGAAGGTAACTGGCTTCAGCAGAGCGCAGATACCAAATACTGTTCT
TCTAGTGTAGCCGTAGTTAGGCCACCACTTCAAGAACTCTGTAGCACCGCCTACATACCTCGCTCTGCTA
ATCCTGTTACCAGTGGCTGCTGCCAGTGGCGATAAGTCGTGTCTTACCGGGTTGGACTCAAGACGATAGT
TACCGGATAAGGCGCAGCGGTCGGGCTGAACGGGGGGTTCGTGCACACAGCCCAGCTTGGAGCGAACGAC
CTACACCGAACTGAGATACCTACAGCGTGAGCTATGAGAAAGCGCCACGCTTCCCGAAGGGAGAAAGGCG
GACAGGTATCCGGTAAGCGGCAGGGTCGGAACAGGAGAGCGCACGAGGGAGCTTCCAGGGGGAAACGCCT
GGTATCTTTATAGTCCTGTCGGGTTTCGCCACCTCTGACTTGAGCGTCGATTTTTGTGATGCTCGTCAGG
GGGGCGGAGCCTATGGAAAAACGCCAGCAACGCGGCCTTTTTACGGTTCCTGGCCTTTTGCTGGCCTTTT
GCTCACATG
